>Addgene plasmid #194295 | mKate2-DrCavin1b in pT3TS-Dest | addgene full sequence | sequence record 380451 | Addgene Partial NGS Result
AATTAACCCTCACTAAAGGGAACAAAAGCTGGAGCTAAGCTTGCTTGTTCTTTTTGCAGAAGCTCAGAAT
AAACGCTCAACTTTGGCAGATCTCAAGTTTGTACAAAAAAGCAGGCTGCCACCATGGTGAGCGAGCTGAT
TAAGGAGAACATGCACATGAAGCTGTACATGGAGGGCACCGTGAACAACCACCACTTCAAGTGCACATCC
GAGGGCGAAGGCAAGCCCTACGAGGGCACCCAGACCATGAGAATCAAGGCGGTCGAGGGCGGCCCTCTCC
CCTTCGCCTTCGACATCCTGGCTACCAGCTTCATGTACGGCAGCAAAACCTTCATCAACCACACCCAGGG
CATCCCCGACTTCTTTAAGCAGTCCTTCCCCGAGGGCTTCACATGGGAGAGAGTCACCACATACGAAGAC
GGGGGCGTGCTGACCGCTACCCAGGACACCAGCCTCCAGGACGGCTGCCTCATCTACAACGTCAAGATCA
GAGGGGTGAACTTCCCATCCAACGGCCCTGTGATGCAGAAGAAAACACTCGGCTGGGAGGCCTCCACCGA
GACCCTGTACCCCGCTGACGGCGGCCTGGAAGGCAGAGCCGACATGGCCCTGAAGCTCGTGGGCGGGGGC
CACCTGATCTGCAACTTGAAGACCACATACAGATCCAAGAAACCCGCTAAGAACCTCAAGATGCCCGGCG
TCTACTATGTGGACAGAAGACTGGAAAGAATCAAGGAGGCCGACAAAGAGACCTACGTCGAGCAGCACGA
GGTGGCTGTGGCCAGATACTGCGACCTCCCTAGCAAACTGGGGCACAGAGACCCAGCTTTCTTGTACAAA
GTGGTGGAGGTCATTGAAGATAGTCGTTTGCATCTTGAAGTACCCGAACTGCGGAAGTCATTGACGGAGA
TAAGCGAGGATGAAATCAATCTCCCAGTCTCTGACGATGAGGACGAGGCTACAGCTGAAAATAAAGCCAA
AGATGCAGCGGAAAAGGAAGAAGCTGGCGAGGGCGGCGAGATGAACGGGGTAATGGTCCTCACATTGCTT
GATAAAATTATCGGTGCAGTGGATCAGATTCAACAAACACAGGCTGGCCTTGAAGCTCGTCAGCGAGACA
TGGAGCGATCCGTAACCGGCATCCAGGGAGAGCTGACGAAGCTTAGTAAGTCTCATACAACTACTGCGAA
CACTGTAAACAAAATGTTGGAGAAGGTGCGTAAAGTAAGTGTGAACGTGAAATCCGTCCGGGGGAACCTG
GAAAAACAAGCAGGCCAAATTAAGCGCCTGGAGAGTAATGAGAATGAACTCTTGAAACGACGCAATTTTA
AGGTGATGATATACCAGGACGAGGTCAAGGTAGGATCAAAGGTGAATGTTGCAAAGAGCATGAAGTACCC
TGAGCCTGTAGAGGGAGAGGCCGAAGGAGAGTTGAAAGCGGCGGCGGAGGAGGGAGGAGAGGACAAAGAA
AAGGTGAATCTGGACCTGTCCAGTGATGAAGAGGAAGTCGAGATAGAGGAGACAATCGAGGAATCCCGAG
CGGAACGAATCAAACGATCTAGCCTGCAGAGAGTACAGAACATCAAGACTGTTTTCTCTAAAGGGAACAT
GGAGAAGACAAAGCAGAAAACGAAGGAAAACTTGGAGAAGACAAAACAGAAGACGAAGGAAAACCTCGAA
AAAACGCGGATGCGCACCAAGGAGAACCTTGAGAAGACCCGTCAGAAAACCAAGGAAAACCTTGAGAAAA
CGAAGCAAAAAACGCGGGAAAATCTGGAAAAGACAAGACACAATATTGAAAAGAAGATGGGTAAGCTGGG
CACTAGGATGTCAGTCAATCCAGAGCGTAAGGAGAAGATGAAAACAAGCCAGAAAAAGGTCATGAAGAGT
TTCACTCCCGATCATACCATTTACGCGCGCTCCAAGACTGCGGTGTACAAGGTCCCTCCCTTCACCTTTC
ACGTCAAGAAGATCCGTGAGGGTGAGGTCGAGATTCAGGGGACGGAAATGGTGGAAGTGGTAGGGGACAC
CGAGGAGGTTGAAAACGCGGTAATGGAGGGGGAGGAGGATGCTGAGATGGAAATGGAGGCGGGCGAGATG
GTCGAGGAAGACGAAGACGAGACTGAGGACTCACCTGAAATGCGCGCACTTCTTGAGAAGGGAGATGAAT
TGGTATTGGTAGAGGACCATGACAGAGATTCTGACTAGCAACTTTATTATACATAGTTGCTCGAGCGGAT
CTGGTTACCACTAAACCAGCCTCAAGAACACCCGAATGGAGTCTCTAAGCTACATAATACCAACTTACAC
TTTACAAAATGTTGTCCCCCAAAATGTAGCCATTCGTATCTGCTCCTAATAAAAAGAAAGTTTCTTCACA
TTCTAAAAAAAAAAAAAAAAAAAAAAAAAAAAANCCCCCCCCCCCCCCTGCAGGGCCAAGTCGGCCTCTA
GAGGTACCCAATTCGCCCTATAGTGAGTCGTATTACAATTCACTGGCCGTCGTTTTACAACGTCGTGACT
GGGAAAACCCTGGCGTTACCCAACTTAATCGCCTTGCAGCACATCCCCCTTTCGCCAGCTGGCGTAATAG
CGAAGAGGCCCGCACCGATCGCCCTTCCCAACAGTTGCGCAGCCTGAATGGCGAATGGCAAATTGTAAGC
GTTAATATTTTGTTAAAATTCGCGTTAAATTTTTGTTAAATCAGCTCATTTTTTAACCAATAGGCCGAAA
TCGGCAAAATCCCTTATAAATCAAAAGAATAGACCGAGATAGGGT
[37 nt withheld, positions 2776-2812]
AAAGAACGTGGACTCCAACGTCAAAGG
[49 nt withheld, positions 2840-2888]
T
[91 nt withheld, positions 2890-2980]
G
[124 nt withheld, positions 2982-3105]
CAGGTGGCACTTTTCGGGGAAATGTGCGCGGAACCCCTATTTGTTTATTTTTCTAAATACATTCAAATAT
GTATCTGCTCATGAGACAATAACCCTGATAAATGCTTCAATAATATTGAAAAAGGAAGAGTATGAGTATT
CAACATTTCCGTGTCGCCCTTATTCCCTTTTTTGCGGCATTTTGCCTTCCTGTTTTTGCTCACCCAGAAA
CGCTGGTGAAAGTAAAAGATGCTGAAGATCAGTTGGGTGCACGAGTGGGTTACATCGAACTGGATCTCAA
CAGCGGTAAGATCCTTGAGAGTTTTCGCCCCGAAGAACGTTTTCCAATGATGAGCACTTTTAAAGTTCTG
CTATGTGGCGCGGTATTATCCCGTATTGACGCCGGGCAAGAGCAACTCGGTCGCCGCATACACTATTCTC
AGAATGACTTGGTTGAGTACTCACCAGTCACAGAAAAGCATCTTACGGATGGCATGACAGTAAGAGAATT
ATGCAGTGCTGCCATAACCATGAGTGATAACACTGCGGCCAACTTACTTCTGACAACGATCGGAGGACCG
AAGGAGCTAACCGCTTTTTTGCACAACATGGGGGATCATGTAACTCGCCTTGATCGTTGGGAACCGGAGC
TGAATGAAGCCATACCAAACGACGAGCGTGACACCACGATGCCTGTAGCAATGGCAACAACGTTGCGCAA
ACTATTAACTGGCGAACTACTTACTCTAGCTTCCCGGCAACAATTAATAGACTGGATGGAGGCGGATAAA
GTTGCAGGACCACTTCTGCGCTCGGCCCTTCCGGCTGGCTGGTTTATTGCTGATAAATCTGGAGCCGGTG
AGCGTGGGTCTCGCGGTATCATTGCAGCACTGGGGCCAGATGGTAAGCCCTCCCGTATCGTAGTTATCTA
CACGACGGGGAGTCAGGCAACTATGGATGAACGAAATAGACAGATCGCTGAGATAGGTGCCTCACTGATT
AAGCATTGGTAACTGTCAGACCAAGTTTACTCATATATACTTTAGATTGATTTAAAACTTCATTTTTAAT
TTAAAAGGATCTAGGTGAAGATCCTTTTTGATAATCTCATGACCAAAATCCCTTAACGTGAGTTTTCGTT
CCACTGAGCGTCAGACCCCGTAGAAAAGATCAAAGGATCTTCTTGAGATCCTTTTTTTCTGCGCGTAATC
TGCTGCTTGCAAACAAAAAAACCACCGCTACCAGCGGTGGTTTGTTTGCCGGATCAAGAGCTACCAACTC
TTTTTCCGAAGGTAACTGGCTTCAGCAGAGCGCAGATACCAAATACTGTTCTTCTAGTGTAGCCGTAGTT
AGGCCACCACTTCAAGAACTCTGTAGCACCGCCTACATACCTCGCTCTGCTAATCCTGTTACCAGTGGCT
GCTGCCAGTGGCGATAAGTCGTGTCTTACCGGGTTGGACTCAAGACGATAGTTACCGGATAAGGCGCAGC
GGTCGGGCTGAACGGGGGGTTCGTGCACACAGCCCAGCTTGGAGCGAACGACCTACACCGAACTGAGATA
CCTACAGCGTGAGCTATGAGAAAGCGCCACGCTTCCCGAAGGGAGAAAGGCGGACAGGTATCCGGTAAGC
GGCAGGGTCGGAACAGGAGAGCGCACGAGGGAGCTTCCAGGGGGAAACGCCTGGTATCTTTATAGTCCTG
TCGGGTTTCGCCACCTCTGACTTGAGCGTCGATTTTTGTGATGCTCGTCAGGGGGGCGGAGCCTATGGAA
AAACGCCAGCAACGCGGCCTTTTTACGGTTCCTGGCCTTTTGCTGGCCTTTTGCTCACATGTTCTTTCCT
GCGTTATCCCCTGATTCTGTGGATAACCGTATTACCGCCTTTGAGTGAGCTGATACCGCTCGCCGCAGCC
GAACGACCGAGCGCAGCGAGTCAGTGAGCGAGGAAGCGGAAGAGCGCCCAATACGCAAACCGCCTCTCCC
CGCGCGTTGGCCGATTCATTAATGCAGCTGGCACGACAGGTTTCCCGACTGGAAAGCGGGCAGTGAGCGC
AACGCAATTAATGTGAGTTAGCTCACTCATTAGGCACCCCAGGCTTTACACTTTATGCTTCCGGCTCGTA
TGTTGTGTGGAATTGTGAGCGGATAACAATTTCACACAGGAAACAGCTATGACCATGATTACGCCAAGCT
CGA
Features (pLannotate 1.2.2; 18 found; start..end, strand, type, name):
      1..19      +  promoter       T3 promoter: promoter for bacteriophage T3 RNA polymerase
     44..86      +  5'UTR          Xenopus globin 5'-UTR: translational enhancer from the 5'-UTR of the major beta-globin gene of Xenopus laevis
     94..114     +  protein_bind   attB1: mutant version of attB; core recombination site for the Gateway® BP reaction BP Clonase™
    124..819     +  CDS            mKate2: mKate2 is a basic (constitutively fluorescent) red fluorescent protein published in 2009, derived from Entacmaea quadricolor. It is reported to be a rapidly-maturing monomer with moderate acid sensitivity.
    821..845     -  protein_bind   attB2: mutant version of attB; recombination site for the Gateway® BP reaction BP Clonase™
    988..2199    +  CDS            Cavin1: CAVN1_RAT - Also known as Ptrf. Experimental evidence at protein level: Swiss-Prot protein existence level 1. Plays an important role in caveolae formation and organization. Essential for the formation of caveolae in all tissues. Core component of the CAVIN complex which is essential for recruitment of the complex to the caveolae in presence of calveolin-1 (CAV1). Essential for normal oligomerization of CAV1. Promotes ribosomal transcriptional activity in response to metabolic challenges in the adipocytes and plays an important role in the formation of the ribosomal transcriptional loop. Disso
   2209..2229    -  protein_bind   attB3: mutant version of attB; core recombination site for the Gateway® BP reaction BP Clonase™
   2254..2379    +  3'UTR          Xenopus globin 3'-UTR: 3'-UTR of the major beta-globin gene of Xenopus laevis
   2467..2485    -  promoter       T7 promoter: promoter for bacteriophage T7 RNA polymerase
   2488..2645    +  CDS            lacZα (fragment): LacZα fragment of β-galactosidase; lacZ fragment
   2677..3105    -  rep_origin     f1 ori (sequence partly withheld): f1 bacteriophage origin of replication; arrow indicates direction of (+) strand synthesis
   3132..3236    +  promoter       AmpR promoter: bla
   3237..4097    +  CDS            AmpR: β-lactamase; bla; confers resistance to ampicillin, carbenicillin, and related antibiotics
   4268..4856    +  rep_origin     ori: high-copy-number ColE1/pMB1/pBR322/pUC origin of replication
   5039..5131    +  CDS            lacI (fragment): lac repressor; lacI; The lac repressor binds to the lac operator to inhibit transcription in E. coli. This inhibition can be relieved by adding lactose or isopropyl-β-D-thiogalactopyranoside (IPTG).
   5144..5165    +  protein_bind   CAP binding site: CAP binding activates transcription in the presence of cAMP. E. coli catabolite activator protein
   5180..5210    +  promoter       lac promoter: promoter for the E. coli lac operon
   5218..5234    +  protein_bind   lac operator: The lac repressor binds to the lac operator to inhibit transcription in E. coli. This inhibition can be relieved by adding lactose or isopropyl-β-D-thiogalactopyranoside (IPTG). lac repressor encoded by lacI
