[The description below was written by a language model from this plasmid's Addgene catalogue record and pLannotate feature annotations shown in this document.]
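Description:
mKate2-DrCavin1b in pT3TS-Dest is an in vitro transcription plasmid for making synthetic mRNA that encodes zebrafish (Danio rerio) cavin1b fused at its N-terminus to the red fluorescent protein mKate2. It was assembled in the pT3TS-Dest_R1-R3 Gateway destination backbone and is propagated in E. coli as a high-copy plasmid. It carries a ColE1/pUC-type origin and a β-lactamase gene with its own promoter for ampicillin selection. An f1 phage origin and leftover cloning-vector elements (lacZα and lacI fragments, CAP site, lac promoter and operator) are also annotated, but they play no role in the payload.

The transcription unit begins with a bacteriophage T3 RNA polymerase promoter followed by the Xenopus laevis β-globin 5'-UTR, which acts as a translational enhancer. Next come attB1, the mKate2 coding sequence, attB2, the cavin1b open reading frame and attB3, an arrangement consistent with a two-fragment multisite Gateway assembly that places tag and gene in series. The annotation tool labelled the cavin reading frame by similarity to rat Cavin1, whereas the catalogue entry identifies it as the zebrafish cavin1b gene (also known as ptrfb). The Xenopus β-globin 3'-UTR follows the insert, and globin UTRs of this kind are generally used to support stability and translation of synthetic transcripts. A T7 promoter lies downstream in the opposite orientation.

Cavin1 proteins are core components of the cavin complex required for caveola formation, so mRNA from this plasmid allows expression and red-fluorescence tracking of cavin1b. The record does not state how the mRNA is delivered. The sequence is described as a partial NGS result of about 5.3 kb.
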