Addgene plasmid #194295: mKate2-DrCavin1b in pT3TS-Dest
Purpose: In vitro transcription of mKate2 tagged zebrafish cavin1b from the T3 promoter. The red fluorescent tag is at the N-terminus. Parton lab clone LAC
Depositing lab: Rob Parton. Depositing organization: University of Queensland, Institute for Molecular Bioscience. Publication: Caveolae sense oxidative stress through membrane lipid peroxidation and cytosolic release of CAVIN1 to regulate NRF2. Wu Y, Lim YW, Stroud DA, Martel N, Hall TE, Lo HP, Ferguson C, Ryan MT, McMahon KA, Parton RG. Dev Cell. 2023 Mar 13;58(5):376-397.e4. doi: 10.1016/j.devcel.2023.02.004. Epub 2023 Feb 28. PubMed 36858041.
Backbone
  Vector backbone: pT3TS-Dest_R1-R3 (Addgene 140878)
  Vector type: In vitro transcription of mRNA
Growth in bacteria
  Bacterial resistance: Ampicillin, 100 μg/mL
  Growth temperature: 37°C
  Growth strain: DH5alpha
  Copy number: High Copy
Gene/Insert
  Gene/Insert name: cavin1b
  Species: D. rerio (zebrafish)
  Entrez Gene: cavin1b (a.k.a. fd20g07, ptrf, ptrfb, wu:fd20g07, zgc:162917)
Terms and licenses: Academic/Nonprofit Terms; Industry Terms: Not Available to Industry
Depositor comments: Please visit https://www.biorxiv.org/content/10.1101/2021.06.09.447684v2 for bioRxiv preprint.
How to cite: mKate2-DrCavin1b in pT3TS-Dest was a gift from Rob Parton (Addgene plasmid # 194295 ; http://n2t.net/addgene:194295 ; RRID:Addgene_194295)
